Addgene plasmid #30540: pHR-SIN-GFP-PTEN-R11A
Depositing lab: Todd Waldman. Depositing organization: Georgetown University. Publication: Mechanistic Analysis of a DNA Damage-Induced, PTEN-Dependent Size Checkpoint in Human Cells. Kim JS, Xu X, Li H, Solomon D, Lane WS, Jin T, Waldman T. Mol Cell Biol. 2011 Jul . 31(13):2756-71. 10.1128/MCB.01323-10 PubMed 21536651.
Backbone
  Vector backbone: pHR-SIN
  Backbone size w/o insert (bp): 9000
  Vector type: Mammalian Expression
Growth in bacteria
  Bacterial resistance: Ampicillin, 100 μg/mL
  Growth temperature: 37°C
  Growth strain: DH5alpha
  Copy number: High Copy
Gene/Insert
  Gene/Insert name: PTEN (alt name: GFP-PTEN-R11A)
  Species: H. sapiens (human)
  Insert size (bp): 1935
  Mutation: R11A mutation in PTEN
  GenBank ID: U93051
  Entrez Gene: PTEN (a.k.a. 10q23del, BZS, CWS1, DEC, GLM2, MHAM, MMAC1, PTEN1, PTENbeta, PTENgama, TEP1)
  Tag / fusion protein: GFP (N terminal on insert)
  Cloning method: Restriction Enzyme; 5′ cloning site BamH I (not destroyed); 3′ cloning site Not I (not destroyed)
  Sequencing primers: 5′ CCAAGGACCTGAAATGACCC
Terms and licenses: Academic/Nonprofit Terms; Industry Terms: Not Available to Industry
How to cite: pHR-SIN-GFP-PTEN-R11A was a gift from Todd Waldman (Addgene plasmid # 30540 ; http://n2t.net/addgene:30540 ; RRID:Addgene_30540)
