[The description below was written by a language model from this plasmid's Addgene catalogue record.]
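Description:
pHR-SIN-GFP-PTEN-R11A is a mammalian expression plasmid built on the pHR-SIN backbone (about 9 kb without insert). The record lists the vector type only as mammalian expression. The pHR-SIN name is generally associated with self-inactivating HIV-1-based lentiviral transfer vectors, in which a deletion in the 3′ LTR silences LTR promoter activity after integration, but no feature table is provided to confirm the LTRs, packaging signal or other viral elements here. In bacteria the plasmid is maintained at high copy and selected with ampicillin. The origin of replication and any mammalian selection marker are not stated.

The payload is a roughly 1.9 kb insert encoding human PTEN fused at its N terminus to GFP, cloned between BamHI and NotI sites that are both retained. PTEN carries an R11A substitution, replacing an arginine near the N terminus of the protein with alanine. The GFP tag allows the fusion protein's expression and subcellular distribution to be followed by fluorescence. The promoter driving the fusion is not given in the record.

The associated publication concerns a DNA damage-induced, PTEN-dependent cell size checkpoint in human cells. This suggests the construct was used to reintroduce a defined PTEN point mutant into human cells and compare its behaviour with wild-type or other mutant forms. The record does not describe the specific functional consequence of R11A. Distribution is limited to academic and nonprofit users.
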