>Addgene plasmid #30540 | pHR-SIN-GFP-PTEN-R11A | addgene partial sequence | sequence record 35874 | EGFP-C 5'-CATGGTCCTGCTGGAGTTCGTG-3'
AAAGGAGGCATGACAGCCATCATCAAAGAGATCGTTAGCGCCAACAAAAGGAGATATCAAGAGGATGGAT
TCGACTTAGACTTGACCTATATTTATCCAAACATTATTGCTATGGGATTTCCTGCAGAAAGACTTGAAGG
CGTATACAGGAACAATATTGATGATGTAGTAAGGTTTTTGGATTCAAAGCATAAAAACCATTACAAGATA
TACAATCTTTGTGCTGAAAGACATTATGACACCGCCAAATTTAATTGCAGAGTTGCACAATATCCTTTTG
AAGACCATAACCCACCACAGCTAGAACTTATCAAACCCTTTTGTGAAGATCTTGACCAATGGCTAAGTGA
AGATGACAATCATGTTGCAGCAATTCACTGTAAAGCTGGAAAGGGACGAACTGGTGTAATGATATGTGCA
TATTTATTACATCGGGGCAAATTTTTAAAGGCACAAGAGGCCCTAGATTTCTATGGGGAAGTAAGGACCA
GAGACAAAAAGGGAGTAACTATTCCCAGTCAGAGGCGCTATGTGTATTATTATAGCTACCTGTTAAAGAA
TCATCTGGATTATAGACCAGTGGCACTGTTGTTTCACAAGATGATGTTTGAAACTATTCCAATGTTCAGT
GGCGGAACTTGCAATCCTCAGTTTGTGGTCTGCCAGCTAAAGGTGAAGATATATTCCTCCAATTCAGGAC
CCACACGACGGGAAGACAAGTTCATGTACTTTGAGTTCCCTCAGCCGTTACCTGTGTGTGGTGATATCAA
AGTAGAGTTCTTCCACAAACAGAACAAGATGCTAAAAAAGGACAAAATGTTTCACTTTTGGGTAAATACA
TTCTTCATACCAGGACCAGAGGAAACCTCA
